Addgene plasmid #193242: Lenti-sgTmem132d#1/Cre
Purpose: Lentiviral vector expressing Cre recombinase (driven by mPGK promoter) and an sgRNA against the mouse Tmem132d gene
Depositing lab: Julien Sage. Depositing organization: Stanford University. Publication: A multiplexed in vivo approach to identify driver genes in small cell lung cancer. Lee MC, Cai H, Murray CW, Li C, Shue YT, Andrejka L, He AL, Holzem AME, Drainas AP, Ko JH, Coles GL, Kong C, Zhu S, Zhu C, Wang J, van de Rijn M, Petrov DA, Winslow MM, Sage J. Cell Rep. 2023 Jan 13;42(1):111990. doi: 10.1016/j.celrep.2023.111990. PubMed 36640300.
Backbone
  Vector backbone: pLL3.3
  Vector type: Mammalian Expression, Lentiviral, CRISPR
Growth in bacteria
  Bacterial resistance: Ampicillin, 100 μg/mL
  Growth temperature: 37°C
  Growth strain: NEB Stable
  Copy number: High Copy
Gene/Insert
  Gene/Insert name: sgTmem132d#1
  gRNA/shRNA sequence: CGGAGGATCGCTTCACACTG
  Species: M. musculus (mouse)
  Insert size (bp): 20
  Entrez Gene: Tmem132d (a.k.a. C630028F04Rik)
  Promoter: U6
  Cloning method: Restriction Enzyme; 5′ cloning site Unknown (unknown if destroyed); 3′ cloning site Unknown (unknown if destroyed)
Terms and licenses: Academic/Nonprofit Terms; Industry Terms: Not Available to Industry
Depositor comments: Please visit https://www.biorxiv.org/content/10.1101/2022.03.28.485708v1 for bioRxiv preprint.
How to cite: Lenti-sgTmem132d#1/Cre was a gift from Julien Sage (Addgene plasmid # 193242 ; http://n2t.net/addgene:193242 ; RRID:Addgene_193242)
