[The description below was written by a language model from this plasmid's Addgene catalogue record and pLannotate feature annotations shown in this document.]
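Description:
Lenti-sgTmem132d#1/Cre is a 7.8 kb HIV-1-based lentiviral transfer vector built on the pLL3.3 backbone that delivers both a CRISPR guide RNA and Cre recombinase from a single provirus. It is propagated in E. coli as a high-copy plasmid through a ColE1/pUC-type origin and selected with ampicillin via the β-lactamase gene. Upstream of the viral genome, a CMV enhancer/promoter replaces the native U3 region to drive transcription of the packageable RNA in producer cells. The annotated viral cis elements are a truncated 5' LTR, the Ψ packaging signal with an adjoining gag fragment, the Rev response element for nuclear export of the unspliced genome, the cPPT/CTS that aids nuclear import, and a downstream truncated LTR preceded by nef-derived sequence. No viral structural or enzymatic genes are intact, so packaging functions must be supplied in trans.

The payload consists of two independent expression units. A human U6 RNA polymerase III promoter transcribes a 20-nucleotide spacer targeting mouse Tmem132d, fused to the Streptococcus pyogenes sgRNA scaffold (annotated as a tracrRNA fragment). Downstream, the mouse PGK promoter drives Cre recombinase, with a WPRE placed after the coding sequence to enhance transcript stability and expression. The vector carries no Cas9. The design therefore suits mice or cells bearing Cre-activated alleles, such as floxed tumour suppressors together with a Cre-dependent Cas9, although the record does not specify the recipient genotype. There, transduction would trigger recombination and Tmem132d disruption in the same cell. The associated publication describes a multiplexed in vivo screen for driver genes in small cell lung cancer, and the "#1" in the name suggests this is one of several guides against the gene.
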