Features (pLannotate 1.2.2; 21 found; start..end, strand, type, name):
      1..380     +  enhancer       CMV enhancer: human cytomegalovirus immediate early enhancer
    381..580     +  promoter       CMV promoter: human cytomegalovirus (CMV) immediate early promoter
    598..778     +  LTR            5' LTR (truncated): truncated 5' long terminal repeat (LTR) from HIV-1
    825..950     +  misc_feature   HIV-1 Ψ: packaging signal of human immunodeficiency virus type 1
    934..1272    +  CDS            HIV-1 gag (fragment): gag protein from human immunodeficiency virus 1; gag
   1447..1680    +  misc_feature   RRE: The Rev response element (RRE) of HIV-1 allows for Rev-dependent mRNA export from the nucleus to the cytoplasm.
   2057..2157    +  CDS            Rev (fragment): human immunodeficiency virus 1 (HIV-1) Rev protein; rev; enhances nuclear export of unspliced and incompletely spliced viral mRNAs
   2207..2324    +  misc_feature   cPPT/CTS: central polypurine tract and central termination sequence of HIV-1
   2406..2646    +  promoter       U6 promoter: RNA polymerase III promoter for human U6 snRNA
   2694..2761    +  misc_RNA       tracrRNA (fragment): trans-activating CRISPR RNA for the Streptococcus pyogenes CRISPR/Cas9 system
   2814..3306    +  promoter       PGK promoter: mouse phosphoglycerate kinase 1 promoter
   3336..4366    +  CDS            Cre (fragment): site-specific recombinase Cre is a site-specific recombinase from bacteriophage P1. Recombination occurs at loxP sequences.
   4399..4422    +  misc_feature   MCS (fragment): pBluescript multiple cloning site
   4422..5010    +  misc_feature   WPRE: woodchuck hepatitis virus posttranscriptional regulatory element
   5011..5030    +  misc_feature   MCS (fragment): pBluescript multiple cloning site
   5032..5532    +  CDS            nef (fragment): NEF_HV1LA - Experimental evidence at protein level: Swiss-Prot protein existence level 1. Extracellular Nef protein targets CD4(+) T-lymphocytes for apoptosis by interacting with CXCR4 surface receptors. From Human immunodeficiency virus type 1 group M subtype B (isolate Lai) (HIV-1).
   5539..5719    +  LTR            5' LTR (truncated): truncated 5' long terminal repeat (LTR) from HIV-1
   5781..6369    -  rep_origin     ori: high-copy-number ColE1/pMB1/pBR322/pUC origin of replication
   6540..7400    -  CDS            AmpR: β-lactamase; bla; confers resistance to ampicillin, carbenicillin, and related antibiotics
   7401..7505    -  promoter       AmpR promoter: bla
   7564..7616    -  misc_feature   bom (fragment): basis of mobility region from pBR322
>Addgene plasmid #193242 | Lenti-sgTmem132d#1/Cre | addgene full sequence | sequence record 379593 | Addgene NGS Result
GACATTGATTATTGACTAGTTATTAATAGTAATCAATTACGGGGTCATTAGTTCATAGCCCATATATGGA
GTTCCGCGTTACATAACTTACGGTAAATGGCCCGCCTGGCTGACCGCCCAACGACCCCCGCCCATTGACG
TCAATAATGACGTATGTTCCCATAGTAACGCCAATAGGGACTTTCCATTGACGTCAATGGGTGGAGTATT
TACGGTAAACTGCCCACTTGGCAGTACATCAAGTGTATCATATGCCAAGTACGCCCCCTATTGACGTCAA
TGACGGTAAATGGCCCGCCTGGCATTATGCCCAGTACATGACCTTATGGGACTTTCCTACTTGGCAGTAC
ATCTACGTATTAGTCATCGCTATTACCATGGTGATGCGGTTTTGGCAGTACATCAATGGGCGTGGATAGC
GGTTTGACTCACGGGGATTTCCAAGTCTCCACCCCATTGACGTCAATGGGAGTTTGTTTTGGCACCAAAA
TCAACGGGACTTTCCAAAATGTCGTAACAACTCCGCCCCATTGACGCAAATGGGCGGTAGGCGTGTACGG
TGGGAGGTCTATATAAGCAGCGCGTTTTGCCTGTACTGGGTCTCTCTGGTTAGACCAGATCTGAGCCTGG
GAGCTCTCTGGCTAACTAGGGAACCCACTGCTTAAGCCTCAATAAAGCTTGCCTTGAGTGCTTCAAGTAG
TGTGTGCCCGTCTGTTGTGTGACTCTGGTAACTAGAGATCCCTCAGACCCTTTTAGTCAGTGTGGAAAAT
CTCTAGCAGTGGCGCCCGAACAGGGACTTGAAAGCGAAAGGGAAACCAGAGGAGCTCTCTCGACGCAGGA
CTCGGCTTGCTGAAGCGCGCACGGCAAGAGGCGAGGGGCGGCGACTGGTGAGTACGCCAAAAATTTTGAC
TAGCGGAGGCTAGAAGGAGAGAGATGGGTGCGAGAGCGTCAGTATTAAGCGGGGGAGAATTAGATCGCGA
TGGGAAAAAATTCGGTTAAGGCCAGGGGGAAAGAAAAAATATAAATTAAAACATATAGTATGGGCAAGCA
GGGAGCTAGAACGATTCGCAGTTAATCCTGGCCTGTTAGAAACATCAGAAGGCTGTAGACAAATACTGGG
ACAGCTACAACCATCCCTTCAGACAGGATCAGAAGAACTTAGATCATTATATAATACAGTAGCAACCCTC
TATTGTGTGCATCAAAGGATAGAGATAAAAGACACCAAGGAAGCTTTAGACAAGATAGAGGAAGAGCAAA
ACAAAAGTAAGACCACCGCACAGCAAGCGGCCGGCCGCTGATCTTCAGACCTGGAGGAGGAGATATGAGG
GACAATTGGAGAAGTGAATTATATAAATATAAAGTAGTAAAAATTGAACCATTAGGAGTAGCACCCACCA
AGGCAAAGAGAAGAGTGGTGCAGAGAGAAAAAAGAGCAGTGGGAATAGGAGCTTTGTTCCTTGGGTTCTT
GGGAGCAGCAGGAAGCACTATGGGCGCAGCGTCAATGACGCTGACGGTACAGGCCAGACAATTATTGTCT
GGTATAGTGCAGCAGCAGAACAATTTGCTGAGGGCTATTGAGGCGCAACAGCATCTGTTGCAACTCACAG
TCTGGGGCATCAAGCAGCTCCAGGCAAGAATCCTGGCTGTGGAAAGATACCTAAAGGATCAACAGCTCCT
GGGGATTTGGGGTTGCTCTGGAAAACTCATTTGCACCACTGCTGTGCCTTGGAATGCTAGTTGGAGTAAT
AAATCTCTGGAACAGATTTGGAATCACACGACCTGGATGGAGTGGGACAGAGAAATTAACAATTACACAA
GCTTAATACACTCCTTAATTGAAGAATCGCAAAACCAGCAAGAAAAGAATGAACAAGAATTATTGGAATT
AGATAAATGGGCAAGTTTGTGGAATTGGTTTAACATAACAAATTGGCTGTGGTATATAAAATTATTCATA
ATGATAGTAGGAGGCTTGGTAGGTTTAAGAATAGTTTTTGCTGTACTTTCTATAGTGAATAGAGTTAGGC
AGGGATATTCACCATTATCGTTTCAGACCCACCTCCCAACCCCGAGGGGACCCGACAGGCCCGAAGGAAT
AGAAGAAGAAGGTGGAGAGAGAGACAGAGACAGATCCATTCGATTAGTGAACGGATCGGCACTGCGTGCG
CCAATTCTGCAGACAAATGGCAGTATTCATCCACAATTTTAAAAGAAAAGGGGGGATTGGGGGGTACAGT
GCAGGGGAAAGAATAGTAGACATAATAGCAACAGACATACAAACTAAAGAATTACAAAAACAAATTACAA
AAATTCAAAATTTTCGGGTTTATTACAGGGACAGCAGAGATCCAGTTTGGTTAGTACCGGGCCCGCTCTA
GCCCTGCAGGAACTGTTTAAACTGTGAGGGCCTATTTCCCATGATTCCTTCATATTTGCATATACGATAC
AAGGCTGTTAGAGAGATAATTGGAATTAATTTGACTGTAAACACAAAGATATTAGTACAAAATACGTGAC
GTAGAAAGTAATAATTTCTTGGGTAGTTTGCAGTTTTAAAATTATGTTTTAAAATGGACTATCATATGCT
TACCGTAACTTGAAAGTATTTCGATTTCTTGGCTTTATATATCTTGTGGAAAGGACCAAACACCGCGGAG
GATCGCTTCACACTGGTTTAAGAGCTATGCTGGAAACAGCATAGCAAGTTTAAATAAGGCTAGTCCGTTA
TCAACTTGAAAAAGTGGCACCGAGTCGGTGCTTTTTTGTTTGGCGCGCCTATGGCTTAATTAACATGGCG
GCCGCATTCTACCGGGTAGGGGAGGCGCTTTTCCCAAGGCAGTCTGGAGCATGCGCTTTAGCAGCCCCGC
TGGGCACTTGGCGCTACACAAGTGGCCTCTGGCCTCGCACACATTCCACATCCACCGGTAGGCGCCAACC
GGCTCCGTTCTTTGGTGGCCCCTTCGCGCCACCTTCTACTCCTCCCCTAGTCAGGAAGTTCCCCCCCGCC
CCGCAGCTCGCGTCGTGCAGGACGTGACAAATGGAAGTAGCACGTCTCACTAGTCTCGTGCAGATGGACA
GCACCGCTGAGCAATGGAAGCGGGTAGGCCTTTGGGGCAGCGGCCAATAGCAGCTTTGCTCCTTCGCTTT
CTGGGCTCAGAGGCTGGGAAGGGGTGGGTCCGGGGGCGGGCTCAGGGGCGGGCTCAGGGGCGGGGCGGGC
GCCCGAAGGTCCTCCGGAGGCCCGGCATTCTGCACGCTTCAAAAGCGCACGTCTGCCGCGCTGTTCTCCT
CTTCCTCATCTCCGGGACCCGGGATGCCCAAGAAGAAGAGGAAGGTGTCCAATTTACTGACCGTACACCA
AAATTTGCCTGCATTACCGGTCGATGCAACGAGTGATGAGGTTCGCAAGAACCTGATGGACATGTTCAGG
GATCGCCAGGCGTTTTCTGAGCATACCTGGAAAATGCTTCTGTCCGTTTGCCGGTCGTGGGCGGCATGGT
GCAAGTTGAATAACCGGAAATGGTTTCCCGCAGAACCTGAAGATGTTCGCGATTATCTTCTATATCTTCA
GGCGCGCGGTCTGGCAGTAAAAACTATCCAGCAACATTTGGGCCAGCTAAACATGCTTCATCGTCGGTCC
GGGCTGCCACGACCAAGTGACAGCAATGCTGTTTCACTGGTTATGCGGCGGATCCGAAAAGAAAACGTTG
ATGCCGGTGAACGTGCAAAACAGGCTCTAGCGTTCGAACGCACTGATTTCGACCAGGTTCGTTCACTCAT
GGAAAATAGCGATCGCTGCCAGGATATACGTAATCTGGCATTTCTGGGGATTGCTTATAACACCCTGTTA
CGTATAGCCGAAATTGCCAGGATCAGGGTTAAAGATATCTCACGTACTGACGGTGGGAGAATGTTAATCC
ATATTGGCAGAACGAAAACGCTGGTTAGCACCGCAGGTGTAGAGAAGGCACTTAGCCTGGGGGTAACTAA
ACTGGTCGAGCGATGGATTTCCGTCTCTGGTGTAGCTGATGATCCGAATAACTACCTGTTTTGCCGGGTC
AGAAAAAATGGTGTTGCCGCGCCATCTGCCACCAGCCAGCTATCAACTCGCGCCCTGGAAGGGATTTTTG
AAGCAACTCATCGATTGATTTACGGCGCTAAGGATGACTCTGGTCAGAGATACCTGGCCTGGTCTGGACA
CAGTGCCCGTGTCGGAGCCGCGCGAGATATGGCCCGCGCTGGAGTTTCAATACCGGAGATCATGCAAGCT
GGTGGCTGGACCAATGTAAATATTGTCATGAACTATATCCGTAACCTGGATAGTGAAACAGGGGCAATGG
TGCGCCTGCTGGAAGATGGCGATTAGCCATGTTTAAGGGTTCCGGTTCCACTAGGTACAATTCGATATCA
AGCTTATCGATAATCAACCTCTGGATTACAAAATTTGTGAAAGATTGACTGGTATTCTTAACTATGTTGC
TCCTTTTACGCTATGTGGATACGCTGCTTTAATGCCTTTGTATCATGCTATTGCTTCCCGTATGGCTTTC
ATTTTCTCCTCCTTGTATAAATCCTGGTTGCTGTCTCTTTATGAGGAGTTGTGGCCCGTTGTCAGGCAAC
GTGGCGTGGTGTGCACTGTGTTTGCTGACGCAACCCCCACTGGTTGGGGCATTGCCACCACCTGTCAGCT
CCTTTCCGGGACTTTCGCTTTCCCCCTCCCTATTGCCACGGCGGAACTCATCGCCGCCTGCCTTGCCCGC
TGCTGGACAGGGGCTCGGCTGTTGGGCACTGACAATTCCGTGGTGTTGTCGGGGAAATCATCGTCCTTTC
CTTGGCTGCTCGCCTGTGTTGCCACCTGGATTCTGCGCGGGACGTCCTTCTGCTACGTCCCTTCGGCCCT
CAATCCAGCGGACCTTCCTTCCCGCGGCCTGCTGCCGGCTCTGCGGCCTCTTCCGCGTCTTCGCCTTCGC
CCTCAGACGAGTCGGATCTCCCTTTGGGCCGCCTCCCCGCATCGATACCGTCGACCTCGATCGAGACCTA
GAAAAACATGGAGCAATCACAAGTAGCAATACAGCAGCTACCAATGCTGATTGTGCCTGGCTAGAAGCAC
AAGAGGAGGAGGAGGTGGGTTTTCCAGTCACACCTCAGGTACCTTTAAGACCAATGACTTACAAGGCAGC
TGTAGATCTTAGCCACTTTTTAAAAGAAAAGGGGGGACTGGAAGGGCTAATTCACTCCCAACGAAGACAA
GATATCCTTGATCTGTGGATCTACCACACACAAGGCTACTTCCCTGATTGGCAGAACTACACACCAGGGC
CAGGGATCAGATATCCACTGACCTTTGGATGGTGCTACAAGCTAGTACCAGTTGAGCAAGAGAAGGTAGA
AGAAGCCAATGAAGGAGAGAACACCCGCTTGTTACACCCTGTGAGCCTGCATGGGATGGATGACCCGGAG
AGAGAAGTATTAGAGTGGAGGTTTGACAGCCGCCTAGCATTTCATCACATGGCCCGAGAGCTGCATCCGG
ACTGTACTGGGTCTCTCTGGTTAGACCAGATCTGAGCCTGGGAGCTCTCTGGCTAACTAGGGAACCCACT
GCTTAAGCCTCAATAAAGCTTGCCTTGAGTGCTTCAAGTAGTGTGTGCCCGTCTGTTGTGTGACTCTGGT
AACTAGAGATCCCTCAGACCCTTTTAGTCAGTGTGGAAAATCTCTAGCAGCATGTGAGCAAAAGGCCAGC
AAAAGGCCAGGAACCGTAAAAAGGCCGCGTTGCTGGCGTTTTTCCATAGGCTCCGCCCCCCTGACGAGCA
TCACAAAAATCGACGCTCAAGTCAGAGGTGGCGAAACCCGACAGGACTATAAAGATACCAGGCGTTTCCC
CCTGGAAGCTCCCTCGTGCGCTCTCCTGTTCCGACCCTGCCGCTTACCGGATACCTGTCCGCCTTTCTCC
CTTCGGGAAGCGTGGCGCTTTCTCATAGCTCACGCTGTAGGTATCTCAGTTCGGTGTAGGTCGTTCGCTC
CAAGCTGGGCTGTGTGCACGAACCCCCCGTTCAGCCCGACCGCTGCGCCTTATCCGGTAACTATCGTCTT
GAGTCCAACCCGGTAAGACACGACTTATCGCCACTGGCAGCAGCCACTGGTAACAGGATTAGCAGAGCGA
GGTATGTAGGCGGTGCTACAGAGTTCTTGAAGTGGTGGCCTAACTACGGCTACACTAGAAGAACAGTATT
TGGTATCTGCGCTCTGCTGAAGCCAGTTACCTTCGGAAAAAGAGTTGGTAGCTCTTGATCCGGCAAACAA
ACCACCGCTGGTAGCGGTGGTTTTTTTGTTTGCAAGCAGCAGATTACGCGCAGAAAAAAAGGATCTCAAG
AAGATCCTTTGATCTTTTCTACGGGGTCTGACGCTCAGTGGAACGAAAACTCACGTTAAGGGATTTTGGT
CATGAGATTATCAAAAAGGATCTTCACCTAGATCCTTTTAAATTAAAAATGAAGTTTTAAATCAATCTAA
AGTATATATGAGTAAACTTGGTCTGACAGTTACCAATGCTTAATCAGTGAGGCACCTATCTCAGCGATCT
GTCTATTTCGTTCATCCATAGTTGCCTGACTCCCCGTCGTGTAGATAACTACGATACGGGAGGGCTTACC
ATCTGGCCCCAGTGCTGCAATGATACCGCGAGACCCACGCTCACCGGCTCCAGATTTATCAGCAATAAAC
CAGCCAGCCGGAAGGGCCGAGCGCAGAAGTGGTCCTGCAACTTTATCCGCCTCCATCCAGTCTATTAATT
GTTGCCGGGAAGCTAGAGTAAGTAGTTCGCCAGTTAATAGTTTGCGCAACGTTGTTGCCATTGCTACAGG
CATCGTGGTGTCACGCTCGTCGTTTGGTATGGCTTCATTCAGCTCCGGTTCCCAACGATCAAGGCGAGTT
ACATGATCCCCCATGTTGTGCAAAAAAGCGGTTAGCTCCTTCGGTCCTCCGATCGTTGTCAGAAGTAAGT
TGGCCGCAGTGTTATCACTCATGGTTATGGCAGCACTGCATAATTCTCTTACTGTCATGCCATCCGTAAG
ATGCTTTTCTGTGACTGGTGAGTACTCAACCAAGTCATTCTGAGAATAGTGTATGCGGCGACCGAGTTGC
TCTTGCCCGGCGTCAATACGGGATAATACCGCGCCACATAGCAGAACTTTAAAAGTGCTCATCATTGGAA
AACGTTCTTCGGGGCGAAAACTCTCAAGGATCTTACCGCTGTTGAGATCCAGTTCGATGTAACCCACTCG
TGCACCCAACTGATCTTCAGCATCTTTTACTTTCACCAGCGTTTCTGGGTGAGCAAAAACAGGAAGGCAA
AATGCCGCAAAAAAGGGAATAAGGGCGACACGGAAATGTTGAATACTCATACTCTTCCTTTTTCAATATT
ATTGAAGCATTTATCAGGGTTATTGTCTCATGAGCGGATACATATTTGAATGTATTTAGAAAAATAAACA
AATAGGGGTTCCGCGCACATTTCCCCGAAAAGTGCCACCTGACGTCGACGGATCGGGAGATCTCCCGATC
CCCTATGGTGCACTCTCAGTACAATCTGCTCTGATGCCGCATAGTTAAGCCAGTATCTGCTCCCTGCTTG
TGTGTTGGAGGTCGCTGAGTAGTGCGCGAGCAAAATTTAAGCTACAACAAGGCAAGGCTTGACCGACAAT
TGCATGAAGAATCTGCTTAGGGTTAGGCGTTTTGCGCTGCTTCGCGATGTACGGGCCAGATATACGCGTT
